>Addgene plasmid #58379 | pAAV/D374Y-hPCSK9 | addgene full sequence | sequence record 333468 | Addgene NGS Result
CCTGCAGGCAGCTGCGCGCTCGCTCGCTCACTGAGGCCGCCCGGGCGTCGGGCGACCTTTGGTCGCCCGG
CCTCAGTGAGCGAGCGAGCGCGCAGAGAGGGAGTGGCCAACTCCATCACTAGGGGTTCCTGCGGCCGCAC
GCGTCTGCAGGCTCAGAGGCACACAGGAGTTTCTGGGCTCACCCTGCCCCCTTCCAACCCCTCAGTTCCC
ATCCTCCAGCAGCTGTTTGTGTGCTGCCTCTGAAGTCCACACTGAACAAACTTCAGCCTACTCATGTCCC
TAAAATGGGCAAACATTGCAAGCAGCAAACAGCAAACACACAGCCCTCCCTGCCTGCTGACCTTGGAGCT
GGGGCAGAGGTCAGAGACCTCTCTGGGCCCATGCCACCTCCAACATCCACTCGACCCCTTGGAATTTCGG
TGGAGAGGAGCAGAGGTTGTCCTGGCGTGGTTTAGGTAGTGTGAGAGGGTCCGGGTTCAAAACCACTTGC
TGGGTGGGGAGTCGTCAGTAAGTGGCTATGCCCCGACCCCGAAGCCTGTTTCCCCATCTGTACAATGGAA
ATGATAAAGACGCCCATCTGATAGGGTTTTTGTGGCAAATAAACATTTGGTTTTTTTGTTTTGTTTTGTT
TTGTTTTTTGAGATGGAGGTTTGCTCTGTCGCCCAGGCTGGAGTGCAGTGACACAATCTCATCTCACCAC
AACCTTCCCCTGCCTCAGCCTCCCAAGTAGCTGGGATTACAAGCATGTGCCACCACACCTGGCTAATTTT
CTATTTTTAGTAGAGACGGGTTTCTCCATGTTGGTCAGCCTCAGCCTCCCAAGTAACTGGGATTACAGGC
CTGTGCCACCACACCCGGCTAATTTTTTCTATTTTTGACAGGGACGGGGTTTCACCATGTTGGTCAGGCT
CCTCTAGAGGTACCCGGGGATCTTGCTACCAGTGGAACAGCCACTAAGGATTCTGCAGTGAGAGCAGAGG
GCCAGCTAAGTGGTACTCTCCCAGAGACTGTCTGACTCACGCCACCCCCTCCACCTTGGACACAGGACGC
TGTGGTTTCTGAGCCAGGTACAATGACTCCTTTCGGTAAGTGCAGTGGAAGCTGTACACTGCCCAGGCAA
AGCGTCCGGGCAGCGTAGGCGGGCGACTCAGATCCCAGCCAGTGGACTTAGCCCCTGTTTGCTCCTCCGA
TAACTGGGGTGACCTTGGTTAATATTCACCAGCAGCCTCCCCCGTTGCCCCTCTGGATCCACTGCTTAAA
TACGGACGAGGACAGGGCCCTGTCTCCTCAGCTTCAGGCACCACCACTGACCTGGGACAGTGAATGATCC
CCCTGATCTGCGGCCTCGACGGTATCGATAAGCTTGATATCGAATTCTAGTCGTCGACCACTTTCACAAT
CTGCGGCACCGGTGCGCCACCATGGGCACCGTCAGCTCCAGGCGGTCCTGGTGGCCGCTGCCACTGCTGC
TGCTGCTGCTGCTGCTCCTGGGTCCCGCGGGCGCCCGTGCGCAGGAGGACGAGGACGGCGACTACGAGGA
GCTGGTGCTAGCCTTGCGTTCCGAGGAGGACGGCCTGGCCGAAGCACCCGAGCACGGAACCACAGCCACC
TTCCACCGCTGCGCCAAGGATCCGTGGAGGTTGCCTGGCACCTACGTGGTGGTGCTGAAGGAGGAGACCC
ACCTCTCGCAGTCAGAGCGCACTGCCCGCCGCCTGCAGGCCCAGGCTGCCCGCCGGGGATACCTCACCAA
GATCCTGCATGTCTTCCATGGCCTTCTTCCTGGCTTCCTGGTGAAGATGAGTGGCGACCTGCTGGAGCTG
GCCTTGAAGTTGCCCCATGTCGACTACATCGAGGAGGACTCCTCTGTCTTTGCCCAGAGCATCCCGTGGA
ACCTGGAGCGGATTACCCCTCCACGGTACCGGGCGGATGAATACCAGCCCCCCGACGGAGGCAGCCTGGT
GGAGGTGTATCTCCTAGACACCAGCATACAGAGTGACCACCGGGAAATCGAGGGCAGGGTCATGGTCACC
GACTTCGAGAATGTGCCCGAGGAGGACGGGACCCGCTTCCACAGACAGGCCAGCAAGTGTGACAGTCATG
GCACCCACCTGGCAGGGGTGGTCAGCGGCCGGGATGCCGGCGTGGCCAAGGGTGCCAGCATGCGCAGCCT
GCGCGTGCTCAACTGCCAAGGGAAGGGCACGGTTAGCGGCACCCTCATAGGCCTGGAGTTTATTCGGAAA
AGCCAGCTGGTCCAGCCTGTGGGGCCACTGGTGGTGCTGCTGCCCCTGGCGGGTGGGTACAGCCGCGTCC
TCAACGCCGCCTGCCAGCGCCTGGCGAGGGCTGGGGTCGTGCTGGTCACCGCTGCCGGCAACTTCCGGGA
CGATGCCTGCCTCTACTCCCCAGCCTCAGCTCCCGAGGTCATCACAGTTGGGGCCACCAATGCCCAGGAC
CAGCCGGTGACCCTGGGGACTTTGGGGACCAACTTTGGCCGCTGTGTGGACCTCTTTGCCCCAGGGGAGG
ACATCATTGGTGCCTCCAGCTACTGCAGCACCTGCTTTGTGTCACAGAGTGGGACATCACAGGCTGCTGC
CCACGTGGCTGGCATTGCAGCCATGATGCTGTCTGCCGAGCCGGAGCTCACCCTGGCCGAGTTGAGGCAG
AGACTGATCCACTTCTCTGCCAAAGATGTCATCAATGAGGCCTGGTTCCCTGAGGACCAGCGGGTACTGA
CCCCCAACCTGGTGGCCGCCCTGCCCCCCAGCACCCATGGGGCAGGTTGGCAGCTGTTTTGCAGGACTGT
GTGGTCAGCACACTCGGGGCCTACACGGATGGCCACAGCCATCGCCCGCTGCGCCCCAGATGAGGAGCTG
CTGAGCTGCTCCAGTTTCTCCAGGAGTGGGAAGCGGCGGGGCGAGCGCATGGAGGCCCAAGGGGGCAAGC
TGGTCTGCCGGGCCCACAACGCTTTTGGGGGTGAGGGTGTCTACGCCATTGCCAGGTGCTGCCTGCTACC
CCAGGCCAACTGCAGCGTCCACACAGCTCCACCAGCTGAGGCCAGCATGGGGACCCGTGTCCACTGCCAC
CAACAGGGCCACGTCCTCACAGGCTGCAGCTCCCACTGGGAGGTGGAGGACCTTGGCACCCACAAGCCGC
CTGTGCTGAGGCCACGAGGTCAGCCCAACCAGTGCGTGGGCCACAGGGAGGCCAGCATCCACGCTTCCTG
CTGCCATGCCCCAGGTCTGGAATGCAAAGTCAAGGAGCATGGAATCCCGGCCCCTCAGGAGCAGGTGACC
GTGGCCTGCGAGGAGGGCTGGACCCTGACTGGCTGCAGTGCCCTCCCTGGGACCTCCCACGTCCTGGGGG
CCTACGCCGTAGACAACACGTGTGTAGTCAGGAGCCGGGACGTCAGCACTACAGGCAGCACCAGCGAAGA
GGCCGTGACAGCCGTTGCCATCTGCTGCCGGAGCCGGCACCTGGCGCAGGCCTCCCAGGAGCTCCAGTGA
GGCCGGCCTGTGCCTTCTAGTTGCCAGCCATCTGTTGTTTGCCCCTCCCCCGTGCCTTCCTTGACCCTGG
AAGGTGCCACTCCCACTGTCCTTTCCTAATAAAATGAGGAAATTGCATCGCATTGTCTGAGTAGGTGTCA
TTCTATTCTGGGGGGTGGGGTGGGGCAGGACAGCAAGGGGGAGGATTGGGAAGACAATAGCAGGCATGCT
GGGGATGCGGTGGGCTCTATGGCGCGCCGCGATCGCCCAATACGCAAACCGCCTCTCCCCGCGCGGCGGG
TGTGGTGGTTACGCGCGCTAGCCGAGGTAACCACGTGCGGACCGAGCGGCCGCAGGAACCCCTAGTGATG
GAGTTGGCCACTCCCTCTCTGCGCGCTCGCTCGCTCACTGAGGCCGGGCGACCAAAGGTCGCCCGACGCC
CGGGCTTTGCCCGGGCGGCCTCAGTGAGCGAGCGAGCGCGCAGCTGCCTGCAGGGGCGCCTGATGCGGTA
TTTTCTCCTTACGCATCTGTGCGGTATTTCACACCGCATA
[95 nt withheld, positions 4031-4125]
T
[46 nt withheld, positions 4127-4172]
C
[141 nt withheld, positions 4174-4314]
CCTTTGACGTTGGAGTCCACGTTCTTT
[37 nt withheld, positions 4342-4378]
ACTCTATCTCGGGCTATTCTTTTGATTTATAAGGGATTTTGCCGATTTCGGTCTATTGGTTAAAAAATGA
GCTGATTTAACAAAAATTTAACGCGAATTTTAACAAAATATTAACGTTTACAATTTTATGGTGCACTCTC
AGTACAATCTGCTCTGATGCCGCATAGTTAAGCCAGCCCCGACACCCGCCAACACCCGCTGACGCGCCCT
GACGGGCTTGTCTGCTCCCGGCATCCGCTTACAGACAAGCTGTGACCGTCTCCGGGAGCTGCATGTGTCA
GAGGTTTTCACCGTCATCACCGAAACGCGCGAGACGAAAGGGCCTCGTGATACGCCTATTTTTATAGGTT
AATGTCATGATAATAATGGTTTCTTAGACGTCAGGTGGCACTTTTCGGGGAAATGTGCGCGGAACCCCTA
TTTGTTTATTTTTCTAAATACATTCAAATATGTATCCGCTCATGAGACAATAACCCTGATAAATGCTTCA
ATAATATTGAAAAAGGAAGAGTATGAGTATTCAACATTTCCGTGTCGCCCTTATTCCCTTTTTTGCGGCA
TTTTGCCTTCCTGTTTTTGCTCACCCAGAAACGCTGGTGAAAGTAAAAGATGCTGAAGATCAGTTGGGTG
CACGAGTGGGTTACATCGAACTGGATCTCAACAGCGGTAAGATCCTTGAGAGTTTTCGCCCCGAAGAACG
TTTTCCAATGATGAGCACTTTTAAAGTTCTGCTATGTGGCGCGGTATTATCCCGTATTGACGCCGGGCAA
GAGCAACTCGGTCGCCGCATACACTATTCTCAGAATGACTTGGTTGAGTACTCACCAGTCACAGAAAAGC
ATCTTACGGATGGCATGACAGTAAGAGAATTATGCAGTGCTGCCATAACCATGAGTGATAACACTGCGGC
CAACTTACTTCTGACAACGATCGGAGGACCGAAGGAGCTAACCGCTTTTTTGCACAACATGGGGGATCAT
GTAACTCGCCTTGATCGTTGGGAACCGGAGCTGAATGAAGCCATACCAAACGACGAGCGTGACACCACGA
TGCCTGTAGCAATGGCAACAACGTTGCGCAAACTATTAACTGGCGAACTACTTACTCTAGCTTCCCGGCA
ACAATTAATAGACTGGATGGAGGCGGATAAAGTTGCAGGACCACTTCTGCGCTCGGCCCTTCCGGCTGGC
TGGTTTATTGCTGATAAATCTGGAGCCGGTGAGCGTGGGTCTCGCGGTATCATTGCAGCACTGGGGCCAG
ATGGTAAGCCCTCCCGTATCGTAGTTATCTACACGACGGGGAGTCAGGCAACTATGGATGAACGAAATAG
ACAGATCGCTGAGATAGGTGCCTCACTGATTAAGCATTGGTAACTGTCAGACCAAGTTTACTCATATATA
CTTTAGATTGATTTAAAACTTCATTTTTAATTTAAAAGGATCTAGGTGAAGATCCTTTTTGATAATCTCA
TGACCAAAATCCCTTAACGTGAGTTTTCGTTCCACTGAGCGTCAGACCCCGTAGAAAAGATCAAAGGATC
TTCTTGAGATCCTTTTTTTCTGCGCGTAATCTGCTGCTTGCAAACAAAAAAACCACCGCTACCAGCGGTG
GTTTGTTTGCCGGATCAAGAGCTACCAACTCTTTTTCCGAAGGTAACTGGCTTCAGCAGAGCGCAGATAC
CAAATACTGTTCTTCTAGTGTAGCCGTAGTTAGGCCACCACTTCAAGAACTCTGTAGCACCGCCTACATA
CCTCGCTCTGCTAATCCTGTTACCAGTGGCTGCTGCCAGTGGCGATAAGTCGTGTCTTACCGGGTTGGAC
TCAAGACGATAGTTACCGGATAAGGCGCAGCGGTCGGGCTGAACGGGGGGTTCGTGCACACAGCCCAGCT
TGGAGCGAACGACCTACACCGAACTGAGATACCTACAGCGTGAGCTATGAGAAAGCGCCACGCTTCCCGA
AGGGAGAAAGGCGGACAGGTATCCGGTAAGCGGCAGGGTCGGAACAGGAGAGCGCACGAGGGAGCTTCCA
GGGGGAAACGCCTGGTATCTTTATAGTCCTGTCGGGTTTCGCCACCTCTGACTTGAGCGTCGATTTTTGT
GATGCTCGTCAGGGGGGCGGAGCCTATGGAAAAACGCCAGCAACGCGGCCTTTTTACGGTTCCTGGCCTT
TTGCTGGCCTTTTGCTCACATGT
Features (pLannotate 1.2.2; 17 found; start..end, strand, type, name):
     12..39      +  repeat_region  AAV2 ITR (fragment): inverted terminal repeat of adeno-associated virus serotype 2 inverted
     68..95      +  repeat_region  AAV2 ITR (fragment): inverted terminal repeat of adeno-associated virus serotype 2 inverted
    615..637     -  misc_feature   pause site (fragment): RNA polymerase II transcriptional pause signal from the human α2 globin gene
    667..689     +  polyA_signal   hGH poly(A) signal (fragment): human growth hormone polyadenylation signal
    705..794     +  CDS            C16orf89 (fragment): CP089_HUMAN - Experimental evidence at protein level: Swiss-Prot protein existence level 1. From Homo sapiens (Human).
   1346..1377    -  misc_feature   MCS (fragment): pBluescript multiple cloning site
   1422..3497    +  CDS            PCSK9: PCSK9_HUMAN - Also known as NARC1. Experimental evidence at protein level: Swiss-Prot protein existence level 1. Crucial player in the regulation of plasma cholesterol homeostasis. Binds to low-density lipid receptor family members: low density lipoprotein receptor (LDLR), very low density lipoprotein receptor (VLDLR), apolipoprotein E receptor (LRP1/APOER) and apolipoprotein receptor 2 (LRP8/APOER2), and promotes their degradation in intracellular acidic compartments (PubMed:18039658). Acts via a non- proteolytic mechanism to enhance the degradation of the hepatic LDLR through a clathrin LDLR
   3508..3732    +  polyA_signal   bGH poly(A) signal: bovine growth hormone polyadenylation signal
   3771..3796    +  rep_origin     f1 ori (fragment): f1 bacteriophage origin of replication; arrow indicates direction of (+) strand synthesis
   3834..3974    +  repeat_region  AAV2 ITR: inverted terminal repeat of adeno-associated virus serotype 2 inverted
   3979..4030    -  misc_feature   bom (fragment): basis of mobility region from pBR322
   4049..4504    +  rep_origin     f1 ori (sequence partly withheld): f1 bacteriophage origin of replication; arrow indicates direction of (+) strand synthesis
   4505..4554    -  misc_feature   bom (fragment): basis of mobility region from pBR322
   4656..4691    -  CDS            rop (fragment): Rop protein, which maintains plasmids at low copy number; rop
   4786..4890    +  promoter       AmpR promoter: bla
   4891..5751    +  CDS            AmpR: β-lactamase; bla; confers resistance to ampicillin, carbenicillin, and related antibiotics
   5922..6510    +  rep_origin     ori: high-copy-number ColE1/pMB1/pBR322/pUC origin of replication
