>Addgene plasmid #58379 | pAAV/D374Y-hPCSK9 | analyzer sequence | sequence record 90271
CCTGCAGGCAGCTGCGCGCTCGCTCGCTCACTGAGGCCGCCCGGGCAAAGCCCGGGCGTCGGGCGACCTT
TGGTCGCCCGGCCTCAGTGAGCGAGCGAGCGCGCAGAGAGGGAGTGGCCAACTCCATCACTAGGGGTTCC
TGCGGCCGCACGCGTCTGCAGGCTCAGAGGCACACAGGAGTTTCTGGGCTCACCCTGCCCCCTTCCAACC
CCTCAGTTCCCATCCTCCAGCAGCTGTTTGTGTGCTGCCTCTGAAGTCCACACTGAACAAACTTCAGCCT
ACTCATGTCCCTAAAATGGGCAAACATTGCAAGCAGCAAACAGCAAACACACAGCCCTCCCTGCCTGCTG
ACCTTGGAGCTGGGGCAGAGGTCAGAGACCTCTCTGGGCCCATGCCACCTCCAACATCCACTCGACCCCT
TGGAATTTCGGTGGAGAGGAGCAGAGGTTGTCCTGGCGTGGTTTAGGTAGTGTGAGAGGGTCCGGGTTCA
AAACCACTTGCTGGGTGGGGAGTCGTCAGTAAGTGGCTATGCCCCGACCCCGAAGCCTGTTTCCCCATCT
GTACAATGGAAATGATAAAGACGCCCATCTGATAGGGTTTTTGTGGCAAATAAACATTTGGTTTTTTTGT
TTTGTTTTGTTTTGTTTTTTGAGATGGAGGTTTGCTCTGTCGCCCAGGCTGGAGTGCAGTGACACAATCT
CATCTCACCACAACCTTCCCCTGCCTCAGCCTCCCAAGTAGCTGGGATTACAAGCATGTGCCACCACACC
TGGCTAATTTTCTATTTTTAGTAGAGACGGGTTTCTCCATGTTGGTCAGCCTCAGCCTCCCAAGTAACTG
GGATTACAGGCCTGTGCCACCACACCCGGCTAATTTTTTCTATTTTTGACAGGGACGGGGTTTCACCATG
TTGGTCAGGCTCCTCTAGAGGTACCCGGGGATCTTGCTACCAGTGGAACAGCCACTAAGGATTCTGCAGT
GAGAGCAGAGGGCCAGCTAAGTGGTACTCTCCCAGAGACTGTCTGACTCACGCCACCCCCTCCACCTTGG
ACACAGGACGCTGTGGTTTCTGAGCCAGGTACAATGACTCCTTTCGGTAAGTGCAGTGGAAGCTGTACAC
TGCCCAGGCAAAGCGTCCGGGCAGCGTAGGCGGGCGACTCAGATCCCAGCCAGTGGACTTAGCCCCTGTT
TGCTCCTCCGATAACTGGGGTGACCTTGGTTAATATTCACCAGCAGCCTCCCCCGTTGCCCCTCTGGATC
CACTGCTTAAATACGGACGAGGACAGGGCCCTGTCTCCTCAGCTTCAGGCACCACCACTGACCTGGGACA
GTGAATGATCCCCCTGATCTGCGGCCTCGACGGTATCGATAAGCTTGATATCGAATTCTAGTCGTCGACC
ACTTTCACAATCTGCGGCACCGGTGCGCCACCATGGGCACCGTCAGCTCCAGGCGGTCCTGGTGGCCGCT
GCCACTGCTGCTGCTGCTGCTGCTGCTCCTGGGTCCCGCGGGCGCCCGTGCGCAGGAGGACGAGGACGGC
GACTACGAGGAGCTGGTGCTAGCCTTGCGTTCCGAGGAGGACGGCCTGGCCGAAGCACCCGAGCACGGAA
CCACAGCCACCTTCCACCGCTGCGCCAAGGATCCGTGGAGGTTGCCTGGCACCTACGTGGTGGTGCTGAA
GGAGGAGACCCACCTCTCGCAGTCAGAGCGCACTGCCCGCCGCCTGCAGGCCCAGGCTGCCCGCCGGGGA
TACCTCACCAAGATCCTGCATGTCTTCCATGGCCTTCTTCCTGGCTTCCTGGTGAAGATGAGTGGCGACC
TGCTGGAGCTGGCCTTGAAGTTGCCCCATGTCGACTACATCGAGGAGGACTCCTCTGTCTTTGCCCAGAG
CATCCCGTGGAACCTGGAGCGGATTACCCCTCCACGGTACCGGGCGGATGAATACCAGCCCCCCGACGGA
GGCAGCCTGGTGGAGGTGTATCTCCTAGACACCAGCATACAGAGTGACCACCGGGAAATCGAGGGCAGGG
TCATGGTCACCGACTTCGAGAATGTGCCCGAGGAGGACGGGACCCGCTTCCACAGACAGGCCAGCAAGTG
TGACAGTCATGGCACCCACCTGGCAGGGGTGGTCAGCGGCCGGGATGCCGGCGTGGCCAAGGGTGCCAGC
ATGCGCAGCCTGCGCGTGCTCAACTGCCAAGGGAAGGGCACGGTTAGCGGCACCCTCATAGGCCTGGAGT
TTATTCGGAAAAGCCAGCTGGTCCAGCCTGTGGGGCCACTGGTGGTGCTGCTGCCCCTGGCGGGTGGGTA
CAGCCGCGTCCTCAACGCCGCCTGCCAGCGCCTGGCGAGGGCTGGGGTCGTGCTGGTCACCGCTGCCGGC
AACTTCCGGGACGATGCCTGCCTCTACTCCCCAGCCTCAGCTCCCGAGGTCATCACAGTTGGGGCCACCA
ATGCCCAAGACCAGCCGGTGACCCTGGGGACTTTGGGGACCAACTTTGGCCGCTGTGTGGACCTCTTTGC
CCCAGGGGAGGACATCATTGGTGCCTCCAGCTACTGCAGCACCTGCTTTGTGTCACAGAGTGGGACATCA
CAGGCTGCTGCCCACGTGGCTGGCATTGCAGCCATGATGCTGTCTGCCGAGCCGGAGCTCACCCTGGCCG
AGTTGAGGCAGAGACTGATCCACTTCTCTGCCAAAGATGTCATCAATGAGGCCTGGTTCCCTGAGGACCA
GCGGGTACTGACCCCCAACCTGGTGGCCGCCCTGCCCCCCAGCACCCATGGGGCAGGTTGGCAGCTGTTT
TGCAGGACTGTGTGGTCAGCACACTCGGGGCCTACACGGATGGCCACAGCCATCGCCCGCTGCGCCCCAG
ATGAGGAGCTGCTGAGCTGCTCCAGTTTCTCCAGGAGTGGGAAGCGGCGGGGCGAGCGCATGGAGGCCCA
AGGGGGCAAGCTGGTCTGCCGGGCCCACAACGCTTTTGGGGGTGAGGGTGTCTACGCCATTGCCAGGTGC
TGCCTGCTACCCCAGGCCAACTGCAGCGTCCACACAGCTCCACCAGCTGAGGCCAGCATGGGGACCCGTG
TCCACTGCCACCAACAGGGCCACGTCCTCACAGGCTGCAGCTCCCACTGGGAGGTGGAGGACCTTGGCAC
CCACAAGCCGCCTGTGCTGAGGCCACGAGGTCAGCCCAACCAGTGCGTGGGCCACAGGGAGGCCAGCATC
CACGCTTCCTGCTGCCATGCCCCAGGTCTGGAATGCAAAGTCAAGGAGCATGGAATCCCGGCCCCTCAGG
AGCAGGTGACCGTGGCCTGCGAGGAGGGCTGGACCCTGACTGGCTGCAGTGCCCTCCCTGGGACCTCCCA
CGTCCTGGGGGCCTACGCCGTAGACAACACGTGTGTAGTCAGGAGCCGGGACGTCAGCACTACAGGCAGC
ACCAGCGAAGAGGCCGTGACAGCCGTTGCCATCTGCTGCCGGAGCCGGCACCTGGCGCAGGCCTCCCAGG
AGCTCCAGTGAGGCCGGCCTGTGCCTTCTAGTTGCCAGCCATCTGTTGTTTGCCCCTCCCCCGTGCCTTC
CTTGACCCTGGAAGGTGCCACTCCCACTGTCCTTTCCTAATAAAATGAGGAAATTGCATCGCATTGTCTG
AGTAGGTGTCATTCTATTCTGGGGGGTGGGGTGGGGCAGGACAGCAAGGGGGAGGATTGGGAAGACAATA
GCAGGCATGCTGGGGATGCGGTGGGCTCTATGGCGCGCCCGAGGTAACCACGTGCGGACCGAGCGGCCGC
AGGAACCCCTAGTGATGGAGTTGGCCACTCCCTCTCTGCGCGCTCGCTCGCTCACTGAGGCCGGGCGACC
AAAGGTCGCCCGACGCCCGGGCTTTGCCCGGGCGGCCTCAGTGAGCGAGCGAGCGCGCAGCTGCCTGCAG
GGGCGCCTGATGCGGTATTTTCTCCTTACGCATCTGTGCGGTATTTCACACCGCATA
[142 nt withheld, positions 3978-4119]
C
[141 nt withheld, positions 4121-4261]
CCTTTGACGTTGGAGTCCACGTTCTTT
[37 nt withheld, positions 4289-4325]
ACCCTATCTCGGGCTATTCTTTTGATTTATAAGGGATTTTGCCGATTTCGGCCTATTGGTTAAAAAATGA
GCTGATTTAACAAAAATTTAACGCGAATTTTAACAAAATATTAACGTTTACAATTTTATGGTGCACTCTC
AGTACAATCTGCTCTGATGCCGCATAGTTAAGCCAGCCCCGACACCCGCCAACACCCGCTGACGCGCCCT
GACGGGCTTGTCTGCTCCCGGCATCCGCTTACAGACAAGCTGTGACCGTCTCCGGGAGCTGCATGTGTCA
GAGGTTTTCACCGTCATCACCGAAACGCGCGAGACGAAAGGGCCTCGTGATACGCCTATTTTTATAGGTT
AATGTCATGATAATAATGGTTTCTTAGACGTCAGGTGGCACTTTTCGGGGAAATGTGCGCGGAACCCCTA
TTTGTTTATTTTTCTAAATACATTCAAATATGTATCCGCTCATGAGACAATAACCCTGATAAATGCTTCA
ATAATATTGAAAAAGGAAGAGTATGAGTATTCAACATTTCCGTGTCGCCCTTATTCCCTTTTTTGCGGCA
TTTTGCCTTCCTGTTTTTGCTCACCCAGAAACGCTGGTGAAAGTAAAAGATGCTGAAGATCAGTTGGGTG
CACGAGTGGGTTACATCGAACTGGATCTCAACAGCGGTAAGATCCTTGAGAGTTTTCGCCCCGAAGAACG
TTTTCCAATGATGAGCACTTTTAAAGTTCTGCTATGTGGCGCGGTATTATCCCGTATTGACGCCGGGCAA
GAGCAACTCGGTCGCCGCATACACTATTCTCAGAATGACTTGGTTGAGTACTCACCAGTCACAGAAAAGC
ATCTTACGGATGGCATGACAGTAAGAGAATTATGCAGTGCTGCCATAACCATGAGTGATAACACTGCGGC
CAACTTACTTCTGACAACGATCGGAGGACCGAAGGAGCTAACCGCTTTTTTGCACAACATGGGGGATCAT
GTAACTCGCCTTGATCGTTGGGAACCGGAGCTGAATGAAGCCATACCAAACGACGAGCGTGACACCACGA
TGCCTGTAGCAATGGCAACAACGTTGCGCAAACTATTAACTGGCGAACTACTTACTCTAGCTTCCCGGCA
ACAATTAATAGACTGGATGGAGGCGGATAAAGTTGCAGGACCACTTCTGCGCTCGGCCCTTCCGGCTGGC
TGGTTTATTGCTGATAAATCTGGAGCCGGTGAGCGTGGGTCTCGCGGTATCATTGCAGCACTGGGGCCAG
ATGGTAAGCCCTCCCGTATCGTAGTTATCTACACGACGGGGAGTCAGGCAACTATGGATGAACGAAATAG
ACAGATCGCTGAGATAGGTGCCTCACTGATTAAGCATTGGTAACTGTCAGACCAAGTTTACTCATATATA
CTTTAGATTGATTTAAAACTTCATTTTTAATTTAAAAGGATCTAGGTGAAGATCCTTTTTGATAATCTCA
TGACCAAAATCCCTTAACGTGAGTTTTCGTTCCACTGAGCGTCAGACCCCGTAGAAAAGATCAAAGGATC
TTCTTGAGATCCTTTTTTTCTGCGCGTAATCTGCTGCTTGCAAACAAAAAAACCACCGCTACCAGCGGTG
GTTTGTTTGCCGGATCAAGAGCTACCAACTCTTTTTCCGAAGGTAACTGGCTTCAGCAGAGCGCAGATAC
CAAATACTGTCCTTCTAGTGTAGCCGTAGTTAGGCCACCACTTCAAGAACTCTGTAGCACCGCCTACATA
CCTCGCTCTGCTAATCCTGTTACCAGTGGCTGCTGCCAGTGGCGATAAGTCGTGTCTTACCGGGTTGGAC
TCAAGACGATAGTTACCGGATAAGGCGCAGCGGTCGGGCTGAACGGGGGGTTCGTGCACACAGCCCAGCT
TGGAGCGAACGACCTACACCGAACTGAGATACCTACAGCGTGAGCTATGAGAAAGCGCCACGCTTCCCGA
AGGGAGAAAGGCGGACAGGTATCCGGTAAGCGGCAGGGTCGGAACAGGAGAGCGCACGAGGGAGCTTCCA
GGGGGAAACGCCTGGTATCTTTATAGTCCTGTCGGGTTTCGCCACCTCTGACTTGAGCGTCGATTTTTGT
GATGCTCGTCAGGGGGGCGGAGCCTATGGAAAAACGCCAGCAACGCGGCCTTTTTACGGTTCCTGGCCTT
TTGCTGGCCTTTTGCTCACATGT
Features (pLannotate 1.2.2; 15 found; start..end, strand, type, name):
      1..141     -  repeat_region  AAV2 ITR: inverted terminal repeat of adeno-associated virus serotype 2 inverted
    626..648     -  misc_feature   pause site (fragment): RNA polymerase II transcriptional pause signal from the human α2 globin gene
    678..700     +  polyA_signal   hGH poly(A) signal (fragment): human growth hormone polyadenylation signal
    716..805     +  CDS            C16orf89 (fragment): CP089_HUMAN - Experimental evidence at protein level: Swiss-Prot protein existence level 1. From Homo sapiens (Human).
   1357..1388    -  misc_feature   MCS (fragment): pBluescript multiple cloning site
   1433..3508    +  CDS            PCSK9: PCSK9_HUMAN - Also known as NARC1. Experimental evidence at protein level: Swiss-Prot protein existence level 1. Crucial player in the regulation of plasma cholesterol homeostasis. Binds to low-density lipid receptor family members: low density lipoprotein receptor (LDLR), very low density lipoprotein receptor (VLDLR), apolipoprotein E receptor (LRP1/APOER) and apolipoprotein receptor 2 (LRP8/APOER2), and promotes their degradation in intracellular acidic compartments (PubMed:18039658). Acts via a non- proteolytic mechanism to enhance the degradation of the hepatic LDLR through a clathrin LDLR
   3519..3743    +  polyA_signal   bGH poly(A) signal: bovine growth hormone polyadenylation signal
   3781..3921    +  repeat_region  AAV2 ITR: inverted terminal repeat of adeno-associated virus serotype 2 inverted
   3926..3977    -  misc_feature   bom (fragment): basis of mobility region from pBR322
   3996..4376    +  rep_origin     M13 ori (sequence partly withheld): M13 bacteriophage origin of replication; arrow indicates direction of (+) strand synthesis
   4452..4501    -  misc_feature   bom (fragment): basis of mobility region from pBR322
   4603..4638    -  CDS            rop (fragment): Rop protein, which maintains plasmids at low copy number; rop
   4733..4837    +  promoter       AmpR promoter: bla
   4838..5698    +  CDS            AmpR: β-lactamase; bla; confers resistance to ampicillin, carbenicillin, and related antibiotics
   5869..6457    +  rep_origin     ori: high-copy-number ColE1/pMB1/pBR322/pUC origin of replication
