[The description below was written by a language model from this plasmid's Addgene catalogue record and pLannotate feature annotations shown in this document.]
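Description:
pAAV/D374Y-hPCSK9 is an AAV transfer plasmid for mammalian expression, built on the pAAV/mU6.siRNA.shuttle backbone from which the mU6.siRNA cassette was removed. It is propagated in E. coli as a high-copy plasmid through a ColE1/pUC-type origin, with ampicillin selection provided by the bla promoter and β-lactamase gene. An f1/M13 phage origin also lies in the backbone. The catalogue size is about 6.5 kb. Two sequence records are annotated. The 6,518 nt analyzer record shows complete AAV2 inverted terminal repeats at both ends of the cassette. The slightly longer NGS record resolves the left ITR only as short fragments, which is common for these structured repeats and may reflect either sequencing difficulty or rearrangement.

Between the ITRs sits a human PCSK9 coding sequence of roughly 2.1 kb, amplified from a human cDNA clone and inserted between AgeI and FseI sites. It is followed by a bovine growth hormone polyadenylation signal. The insert carries the gain-of-function D374Y mutation, and the depositor notes that it also contains the known polymorphisms V474I and G670E. The record gives the promoter as HCRApoE/hAAT, a liver-directed combination of the apolipoprotein E hepatic control region and the human α1-antitrypsin promoter. The feature tables do not annotate this promoter by name, and the short hits upstream of PCSK9 (pause site, hGH poly(A) and C16orf89 fragments) are probably incidental matches within that region.

PCSK9 promotes degradation of the hepatic LDL receptor. The stated purpose is to package this genome into rAAV8 for gene transfer, producing hypercholesterolemia and atherosclerosis in animals such as mice and hamsters without germline genetic engineering.
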