Addgene plasmid #58379: pAAV/D374Y-hPCSK9
Purpose: Expresses GoF mutant human PCSK9 to be used for rAAV8-mediated gene transfer, hypercholesterolemia and atherosclerosis
Depositing lab: Jacob Bentzon. Publication: Induction of atherosclerosis in mice and hamsters without germline genetic engineering. Bjorklund MM, Hollensen AK, Hagensen MK, Dagnaes-Hansen F, Christoffersen C, Mikkelsen JG, Bentzon JF. Circ Res. 2014 May 23;114(11):1684-9. doi: 10.1161/CIRCRESAHA.114.302937. Epub 2014 Mar 27. PubMed 24677271.
Backbone
  Vector backbone: pAAV/mU6.siRNA.shuttle
  Backbone manufacturer: Applied Viromics, Fremont, CA, USA
  Total vector size (bp): 6518
  Modifications to backbone: mU6.siRNA cassette removed
  Vector type: Mammalian Expression, AAV
Growth in bacteria
  Bacterial resistance: Ampicillin, 100 μg/mL
  Growth temperature: 37°C
  Growth strain: Stbl3
  Copy number: High Copy
Gene/Insert
  Gene/Insert name: proprotein convertase subtilisin/kexin type 9 (alt names: PCSK9; NARC1)
  Species: H. sapiens (human)
  Insert size (bp): 2078
  Mutation: D374Y
  Entrez Gene: PCSK9 (a.k.a. FH3, FHCL3, HCHOLA3, LDLCQ1, NARC-1, NARC1, PC9)
  Promoter: HCRApoE/hAAT
  Cloning method: Restriction Enzyme; 5′ cloning site AgeI (not destroyed); 3′ cloning site FseI (not destroyed)
  Sequencing primers: 5′ na; 3′ na
Resource information
  A portion of this plasmid was derived from a plasmid made by: PCR amplified from human cDNA clone (SC101299, OriGene)
Terms and licenses: Academic/Nonprofit Terms; Industry Terms: Not Available to Industry
Depositor comments: Insert contains G670E and V474I, which are known SNPs in the human PCSK9 gene,
How to cite: pAAV/D374Y-hPCSK9 was a gift from Jacob Bentzon (Addgene plasmid # 58379 ; http://n2t.net/addgene:58379 ; RRID:Addgene_58379)
