>Addgene plasmid #58379 | pAAV/D374Y-hPCSK9 | addgene partial sequence | sequence record 93027 | hChk2-fwd 5'-ggcaccttccagggtcaagg-3'
ACAGATGGCTGGCAACTAGAAGGCACAGGCCGGCCTCACTGGAGCTCCTGGGAGGCCTGCGCCAGGTGCC
GGCTCCGGCAGCAGATGGCAACGGCTGTCACGGCCTCTTCGCTGGTGCTGCCTGTAGTGCTGACGTCCCG
GCTCCTGACTACACACGTGTTGTCTACGGCGTAGGCCCCCAGGACGTGGGAGGTCCCAGGGAGGGCACTG
CAGCCAGTCAGGGTCCAGCCCTCCTCGCAGGCCACGGTCACCTGCTCCTGAGGGGCCGGGATTCCATGCT
CCTTGACTTTGCATTCCAGACCTGGGGCATGGCAGCAGGAAGCGTGGATGCTGGCCTCCCTGTGGCCCAC
GCACTGGTTGGGCTGACCTCGTGGCCTCAGCACAGGCGGCTTGTGGGTGCCAAGGTCCTCCACCTCCCAG
TGGGAGCTGCAGCCTGTGAGGACGTGGCCCTGTTGGTGGCAGTGGACACGGGTCCCCATGCTGGCCTCAG
CTGGTGGAGCTGTGTGGACGCTGCAGTTGGCCTGGGGTAGCAGGCAGCACCTGGCAATGGCGTAGACACC
CTCACCCCCAAAAGCGTTGTGGGCCCGGCAGACCAGCTTGCCCCCTTGGGCCTCCATGCGCTCGCCCCGC
CGCTTCCCACTCCTGGAGAAACTGGAGCAGCTCAGCAGCTCCTCATCTGGGGCGCAGCGGGCGATGGCTG
TGGCCATCCGTGTAGGCCCCGAGTGTGCTGACCACACAGTCCTGCAAAACAGCTGCCAACCTGCCCCATG
GGTGCTGGGGGGCAGGGCGGCCACCAGGTTGGGGGTCAGTACCCGCTGGTCCTCAGGGAACCAGGCCTCA
TTGATGACATCTTTGGCA
