>Addgene plasmid #58379 | pAAV/D374Y-hPCSK9 | addgene partial sequence | sequence record 93594 | HCRApoE-F 5'-tttgctcctccgataactgg-3'
CAGCAGCCTCCCCCGTTGCCCCTCTGGATCCACTGCTTAAATACGGACGAGGACAGGGCCCTGTCTCCTC
AGCTTCAGGCACCACCACTGACCTGGGACAGTGAATGATCCCCCTGATCTGCGGCCTCGACGGTATCGAT
AAGCTTGATATCGAATTCTAGTCGTCGACCACTTTCACAATCTGCGGCACCGGTGCGCCACCATGGGCAC
CGTCAGCTCCAGGCGGTCCTGGTGGCCGCTGCCACTGCTGCTGCTGCTGCTGCTGCTCCTGGGTCCCGCG
GGCGCCCGTGCGCAGGAGGACGAGGACGGCGACTACGAGGAGCTGGTGCTAGCCTTGCGTTCCGAGGAGG
ACGGCCTGGCCGAAGCACCCGAGCACGGAACCACAGCCACCTTCCACCGCTGCGCCAAGGATCCGTGGAG
GTTGCCTGGCACCTACGTGGTGGTGCTGAAGGAGGAGACCCACCTCTCGCAGTCAGAGCGCACTGCCCGC
CGCCTGCAGGCCCAGGCTGCCCGCCGGGGATACCTCACCAAGATCCTGCATGTCTTCCATGGCCTTCTTC
CTGGCTTCCTGGTGAAGATGAGTGGCGACCTGCTGGAGCTGGCCTTGAAGTTGCCCCATGTCGACTACAT
CGAGGAGGACTCCTCTGTCTTTGCCCAGAGCATCCCGTGGAACCTGGAGCGGATTACCCCTCCACGGTAC
CGGGCGGATGAATACCAGCCCCCCGACGGAGGCAGCCTGGTGGAGGTGTATCTCCTAGACACCAGCATAC
AGAGTGACCACCGGGAAATCGAGGGCAGGGTCATGGT
