>Addgene plasmid #58379 | pAAV/D374Y-hPCSK9 | addgene partial sequence | sequence record 95117 | hPCSK9-intl-fwd 5'-accctcataggcctggagtt-3'
TGGGGCCACTGGTGGTGCTGCTGCCCCTGGCGGGTGGGTACAGCCGCGTCCTCAACGCCGCCTGCCAGCG
CCTGGCGAGGGCTGGGGTCGTGCTGGTCACCGCTGCCGGCAACTTCCGGGACGATGCCTGCCTCTACTCC
CCAGCCTCAGCTCCCGAGGTCATCACAGTTGGGGCCACCAATGCCCAGGACCAGCCGGTGACCCTGGGGA
CTTTGGGGACCAACTTTGGCCGCTGTGTGGACCTCTTTGCCCCAGGGGAGGACATCATTGGTGCCTCCAG
CTACTGCAGCACCTGCTTTGTGTCACAGAGTGGGACATCACAGGCTGCTGCCCACGTGGCTGGCATTGCA
GCCATGATGCTGTCTGCCGAGCCGGAGCTCACCCTGGCCGAGTTGAGGCAGAGACTGATCCACTTCTCTG
CCAAAGATGTCATCAATGAGGCCTGGTTCCCTGAGGACCAGCGGGTACTGACCCCCAACCTGGTGGCCGC
CCTGCCCCCCAGCACCCATGGGGCAGGTTGGCAGCTGTTTTGCAGGACTGTGTGGTCAGCACACTCGGGG
CCTACACGGATGGCCACAGCCATCGCCCGCTGCGCCCCAGATGAGGAGCTGCTGAGCTGCTCCAGTTTCT
CCAGGAGTGGGAAGCGGCGGGGCGAGCGCATGGAGGCCCAAGGGGGCAAGCTGGTCTGCCGGGCCCACAA
CGCTTTTGGGGGTGAGGGTGTCTACGCCATTGCCAGGTGCTGCCTGCTACCCC
